Addgene plasmid #124009: JPF0518
Purpose: Encodes pCMV-F driving expression of mAzamiGreen with an mScarlet normalization in a PiggyBac destination vector
Depositing lab: Hana El-Samad. Depositing organization: University of California, San Francisco (UCSF). Publication: A Toolkit for Rapid Modular Construction of Biological Circuits in Mammalian Cells. Fonseca JP, Bonny AR, Kumar GR, Ng AH, Town J, Wu QC, Aslankoohi E, Chen SY, Dods G, Harrigan P, Osimiri LC, Kistler AL, El-Samad H. ACS Synth Biol. 2019 Nov 15;8(11):2593-2606. doi: 10.1021/acssynbio.9b00322. Epub 2019 Nov 5. PubMed 31686495.
Backbone
  Vector backbone: MTK0_043
  Vector type: Mammalian Expression
Growth in bacteria
  Bacterial resistance: Kanamycin, 50 μg/mL
  Growth temperature: 37°C
  Growth strain: DH5alpha
  Copy number: Unknown
Gene/Insert
  Gene/Insert name: PB_pCMV-F-NLS-mAzamiGreen-bghpA_pCAG-H2B::mScarlet-rglpA
  Cloning method: Restriction Enzyme; 5′ cloning site unknown (unknown if destroyed); 3′ cloning site unknown (unknown if destroyed)
Terms and licenses: Academic/Nonprofit Terms; Industry Terms: Not Available to Industry
Depositor comments: Plasmid used to generate Fig .2a Please visit https://www.biorxiv.org/content/10.1101/506188v2 for BioRxiv preprint
How to cite: JPF0518 was a gift from Hana El-Samad (Addgene plasmid # 124009 ; http://n2t.net/addgene:124009 ; RRID:Addgene_124009)
