[The description below was written by a language model from this plasmid's Addgene catalogue record and pLannotate feature annotations shown in this document.]
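Description:
JPF0518 is a mammalian expression plasmid assembled in the MTK0_043 PiggyBac destination backbone from a modular mammalian cloning toolkit. It is propagated in E. coli through a high-copy ColE1/pUC-type origin and selected with kanamycin via an aph(3')-Ia KanR gene, which is flanked by T3 and T7 phage promoters. The catalogue entry describes the vector as PiggyBac-based, implying that the payload is meant to be integrated into the host genome by transposase, although the feature table does not annotate the transposon terminal repeats, so their positions cannot be confirmed from the annotation.

The payload consists of two fluorescent reporter transcription units plus a mammalian selection cassette. The test unit places a nuclear-localised, humanised monomeric Azami-Green under "pCMV-F", terminated by a bGH polyadenylation signal. In the annotation only a short truncated CMV element (CMVd2) is detected upstream of the coding sequence, consistent with pCMV-F being a shortened or weakened CMV variant, and the NLS named in the insert is not separately annotated. The second unit uses the CAG promoter (CMV enhancer, chicken β-actin promoter and chimeric intron) to drive a histone H2B–mScarlet fusion ending in a rabbit β-globin poly(A) signal. The small HBB fragment called upstream of that signal is most likely part of the globin terminator region. This constitutive nuclear red signal serves as an internal normaliser for copy number or delivery, so that green output can be expressed as a ratio. A separate full CMV enhancer/promoter drives a hygromycin resistance gene with its own bGH poly(A), allowing selection of stable integrants. According to the depositor, the plasmid was used to generate a promoter-characterisation figure panel in the associated publication.
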