Features (pLannotate 1.2.2; 18 found; start..end, strand, type, name):
    239..539     +  enhancer       CMV enhancer: human cytomegalovirus immediate early enhancer
    540..743     +  promoter       CMV promoter: human cytomegalovirus (CMV) immediate early promoter
    777..1798    +  CDS            HygR (fragment): aminoglycoside phosphotransferase from E. coli; aph(4)-Ia; confers resistance to hygromycin
   1817..2024    +  polyA_signal   bGH poly(A) signal: bovine growth hormone polyadenylation signal
   2344..2362    -  promoter       T3 promoter: promoter for bacteriophage T3 RNA polymerase
   2402..3217    -  CDS            KanR: aminoglycoside phosphotransferase; aph(3')-Ia; confers resistance to kanamycin in bacteria or G418 (Geneticin®) in eukaryotes
   3442..4030    +  rep_origin     ori: high-copy-number ColE1/pMB1/pBR322/pUC origin of replication
   4142..4160    +  promoter       T7 promoter: promoter for bacteriophage T7 RNA polymerase
   4799..4850    +  promoter       CMVd2 promoter: truncated human cytomegalovirus (CMV) immediate early promoter that yields moderately reduced expression relative to the full-length promoter
   4934..5605    +  CDS            hmAzami-Green: humanized monomeric Azami-Green fluorescent protein mammalian codon-optimized
   5632..5856    +  polyA_signal   bGH poly(A) signal: bovine growth hormone polyadenylation signal
   6104..6407    +  enhancer       CMV enhancer: human cytomegalovirus immediate early enhancer
   6409..6680    +  promoter       chicken β-actin promoter: No description available
   6681..7697    +  intron         chimeric intron: chimera between introns from chicken β-actin and rabbit β-globin
   7758..8135    +  CDS            H2B: human histone H2B; HIST1H2BJ
   8142..8834    +  CDS            mScarlet: mScarlet is a basic (constitutively fluorescent) red fluorescent protein published in 2016, derived from synthetic construct. It has moderate acid sensitivity.
   8929..9003    +  CDS            HBB (fragment): HBB_PONPY - Experimental evidence at transcript level: Swiss-Prot protein existence level 2. Involved in oxygen transport from the lung to the various peripheral tissues. From Pongo pygmaeus (Bornean orangutan).
   9074..9129    +  polyA_signal   β-globin poly(A) signal: rabbit β-globin polyadenylation signal (Gil and Proudfoot, 1987)
>Addgene plasmid #124009 | JPF0518 | addgene full sequence | sequence record 252413 | Addgene NGS Result
GTTACAGAGATGTTACGAACCCTGAACAGGTTGACTATTAATTGTGTCTGCTTGATGTGGACACCAGGTG
GCGCTGGACATCAGATTTGGAGAGGCAGTTGTCTAGGGAACCGGGCTCTGTGCCAGCGCAGGAGGCAGGC
TGGCTCTCCTATTCCAGGGATGCTCATCCAGGAAGGAAAGGTTGCATGCTGGACACACTAACCTTACAGC
GGTGGGCTCTATGGGGTACCTACGTAGGTACATAACTTACGGTAAATGGCCCGCCTGGCTGACCGCCCAA
CGACCCCCGCCCATTGACGTCAATAATGACGTATGTTCCCATAGTAACGCCAATAGGGACTTTCCATTGA
CGTCAATGGGTGGAGTATTTACGGTAAACTGCCCACTTGGCAGTACATCAAGTGTATCATATGCCAAGTA
CGCCCCCTATTGACGTCAATGACGGTAAATGGCCCGCCTGGCATTATGCCCAGTACATGACCTTATGGGA
CTTTCCTACTTGGCAGTACATCTACGTATTAGTCATCGCTATTACCATGGTGATGCGGTTTTGGCAGTAC
ATCAATGGGCGTGGATAGCGGTTTGACTCACGGGGATTTCCAAGTCTCCACCCCATTGACGTCAATGGGA
GTTTGTTTTGGCACCAAAATCAACGGGACTTTCCAAAATGTCGTAACAACTCCGCCCCATTGACGCAAAT
GGGCGGTAGGCGTGTACGGTGGGAGGTCTATATAAGCAGAGCTCGTTTAGTGAACCGTCAGATAGCCACC
ATGGGTAAAAAGCCTGAACTCACCGCGACGTCTGTCGAGAAGTTTCTGATCGAAAAGTTCGACAGCGTGT
CCGACCTGATGCAGCTCTCGGAGGGCGAAGAATCTCGTGCTTTCAGCTTCGATGTAGGAGGGCGTGGATA
TGTCCTGCGGGTAAATAGCTGCGCCGATGGTTTCTACAAAGATCGTTATGTTTATCGGCACTTTGCATCG
GCCGCGCTCCCGATTCCGGAAGTGCTTGACATTGGGGAATTTAGCGAGAGCCTGACCTATTGCATCTCCC
GCCGTGCACAGGGTGTCACGTTGCAAGACCTGCCTGAAACCGAACTGCCCGCTGTTCTGCAACCGGTCGC
GGAGGCCATGGATGCGATCGCTGCGGCCGATCTTAGCCAGACGAGCGGGTTCGGCCCATTCGGACCGCAA
GGAATCGGTCAATACACTACATGGCGTGATTTCATATGCGCGATTGCTGATCCCCATGTGTATCACTGGC
AAACTGTGATGGACGACACCGTCAGTGCGTCCGTCGCGCAGGCTCTCGATGAGCTGATGCTTTGGGCCGA
GGACTGCCCCGAAGTCCGGCACCTCGTGCACGCGGATTTCGGCTCCAACAATGTCCTGACGGACAATGGC
CGCATAACAGCGGTCATTGACTGGAGCGAGGCGATGTTCGGGGATTCCCAATACGAGGTCGCCAACATCT
TCTTCTGGAGGCCGTGGTTGGCTTGTATGGAGCAGCAGACGCGCTACTTCGAGCGGAGGCATCCGGAGCT
TGCAGGATCGCCGCGGCTCCGGGCGTATATGCTCCGCATTGGTCTTGACCAACTCTATCAGAGCTTGGTT
GACGGCAATTTCGATGATGCAGCTTGGGCGCAGGGTCGATGCGACGCAATCGTCCGATCCGGAGCCGGGA
CTGTCGGGCGTACACAAATCGCCCGCAGAAGCGCGGCCGTCTGGACCGATGGCTGTGTAGAAGTACTCGC
CGATAGTGGAAACCGACGCCCCAGCACTCGTCCGAGGGCAAAGGAATAACTCGAGCGACGCCTCGACTGT
GCCTTCTAGTTGCCAGCCATCTGTTGTTTGCCCCTCCCCCGTGCCTTCCTTGACCCTGGAAGGTGCCACT
CCCACTGTCCTTTCCTAATAAAATGAGGAAATTGCATCGCATTGTCTGAGTAGGTGTCATTCTATTCTGG
GGGGTGGGGTGGGGCAGGACAGCAAGGGGGAGGATTGGGAAGACAATAGCAGGCATGCTGGGGATGCGGT
GGGCTCTATGAGTATCGATACTAGTTAAAAGTTTTGTTACTTTATAGAAGAAATTTTGAGTTTTTGTTTT
TTTTTAATAAATAAATAAACATAAATAAATTGTTTGTTGAATTTATTATTAGTATGTAAGTGTAAATATA
ATAAAACTTAATATCTATTCAAATTAATAAATAAACCTCGATATACAGACCGATAAAACACATGCGTCAA
TTTTACGCATGATTATCTTTAACGTACGTCACAATATGATTATCTTTCTAGGGTTAATCTAGTATACGCG
TATGCGGCCGCTTAATTAATCCAGCTTTTGTTCCCTTTAGTGAGGGTTAATTCCGAGCGGCCGCGTGTTA
CAACCAATTAACCAATTCTGATTAGAAAAACTCATCGAGCATCAAATGAAACTGCAATTTATTCATATCA
GGATTATCAATACCATATTTTTGAAAAAGCCGTTTCTGTAATGAAGGAGAAAACTCACCGAGGCAGTTCC
ATAGGATGGCAAGATCCTGGTATCGGTCTGCGATTCCGACTCGTCCAACATCAATACAACCTATTAATTT
CCCCTCGTCAAAAATAAGGTTATCAAGTGAGAAATCACCATGAGTGACGACTGAATCCGGTGAGAATGGC
AAAAGCTTATGCATTTCTTTCCAGACTTGTTCAACAGGCCAGCCATTACGCTCGTCATCAAAATCACTCG
CATCAACCAAACCGTTATTCATTCGTGATTGCGCCTGAGCGAGGCGAAATACGCGATCGCTGTTAAAAGG
ACAATTACAAACAGGAATCGAATGCAACCGGCGCAGGAACACTGCCAGCGCATCAACAATATTTTCACCT
GAATCAGGATATTCTTCTAATACCTGGAATGCTGTTTTCCCGGGGATCGCAGTGGTGAGTAACCATGCAT
CATCAGGAGTACGGATAAAATGCTTGATGGTCGGAAGAGGCATAAATTCCGTCAGCCAGTTTAGTCTGAC
CATCTCATCTGTAACATCATTGGCAACGCTACCTTTGCCATGTTTCAGAAACAACTCTGGCGCATCGGGC
TTCCCATACAATCGATAGATTGTCGCACCTGATTGCCCGACATTATCGCGAGCCCATTTATACCCATATA
AATCAGCATCCATGTTGGAATTTAATCGCGGCCTGGAGCAAGACGTTTCCCGTTGAATATGGCTCATAAC
ACCCCTTGTATTACTGTTTATGTAAGCAGACAGTTTTATTGTTCATGATGATATATTTTTATCTTGTGCA
ATGTAACATCAGAGATTTTGAGACACAACGTGGCTTTGTTGAATAAATCGAACTTTTGCTGAGTTGAAGG
ATCAGTCATGACCAAAATCCCTTAACGTGAGTTTTCGTTCCACTGAGCGTCAGACCCCGTAGAAAAGATC
AAAGGATCTTCTTGAGATCCTTTTTTTCTGCGCGTAATCTGCTGCTTGCAAACAAAAAAACCACCGCTAC
CAGCGGTGGTTTGTTTGCCGGATCAAGAGCTACCAACTCTTTTTCCGAAGGTAACTGGCTTCAGCAGAGC
GCAGATACCAAATACTGTTCTTCTAGTGTAGCCGTAGTTAGGCCACCACTTCAAGAACTCTGTAGCACCG
CCTACATACCTCGCTCTGCTAATCCTGTTACCAGTGGCTGCTGCCAGTGGCGATAAGTCGTGTCTTACCG
GGTTGGACTCAAGACGATAGTTACCGGATAAGGCGCAGCGGTCGGGCTGAACGGGGGGTTCGTGCACACA
GCCCAGCTTGGAGCGAACGACCTACACCGAACTGAGATACCTACAGCGTGAGCTATGAGAAAGCGCCACG
CTTCCCGAAGGGAGAAAGGCGGACAGGTATCCGGTAAGCGGCAGGGTCGGAACAGGAGAGCGCACGAGGG
AGCTTCCAGGGGGAAACGCCTGGTATCTTTATAGTCCTGTCGGGTTTCGCCACCTCTGACTTGAGCGTCG
ATTTTTGTGATGCTCGTCAGGGGGGCGGAGCCTATGGAAAAACGCCAGCAACGCGGCCTTTTTACGGTTC
CTGGCCTTTTGCTGGCCTTTTGCTCACATGTTCTTTCCTGCGTTATCCCCTGATTCTGTGGATAACCGTG
CGGCCGCCAATTAATACGACTCACTATAGGGCGAATTGGGGCGCGCCATTCTAGATTAACCCTAGAAAGA
TAGTCTGCGTAAAATTGACGCATGCATTCTTGAAATATTGCTCTCTCTTTCTAAATAGCGCGAATCCGTC
GCTGTGCATTTAGGACATCTCAGTCGCCGCTTGGAGCTCCCGTGAGGCGTGCTTGTCAATGCGGTAAGTG
TCACTGATTTTGAACTATAACGACCGCGTGAGTCAAAATGACGCATGATTATCTTTTACGTGACTTTTAA
GATTTAACTCATACGATAATTATATTGTTATTTCATGTTCTACTTACGTGATAACTTATTATATATATAT
TTTCTTGTTATAGATATCAACTAGAATGCTAGCATGGGCCCAGATCTCCATGGGCCCTGAATTCGCATCT
AGACTGAACTGGCCGATAATTGCAGACGAGGAGCATCGCCCTTCCCCGGCCCTCAGGTAAGAGGACCAAA
TACCGTAGCCGTTTCCAATTTCAGTCCTTTAGCGCCACCTGGTGCTAACTACTCTATCACGCTTTTATCC
AATAACTACCTTTGTAAATTTCCTTTCAAAAGTTCTGGCCGGGCGCGGTGGCAACGGGCACCAAAATCAA
CGGGACTTTCCAAAATGTCGTAACAACTCCGCCCCATTGACGCAAATGGGCGGTAGGCGTGTACGGTGGG
AGGTCTATATAAGCAGAGCTGGTTTAGTGAACCGTCAGATCCGCTAGCGCTACCGGTCGCCACTATGCCC
AAGAAGAAGAGGAAGGTGGAGGACGCCGGTTCTGTGAGCGTGATCAAGCCCGAGATGAAGATCAAGCTGT
GCATGAGGGGCACCGTGAACGGCCACAACTTCGTGATCGAGGGCGAGGGCAAGGGCAACCCCTACGAGGG
CACCCAGATCCTGGACCTGAACGTGACCGAGGGCGCCCCCCTGCCCTTCGCCTACGACATCCTGACCACC
GTGTTCCAGTACGGCAACAGGGCCTTCACCAAGTACCCCGCCGACATCCAGGACTACTTCAAGCAGACCT
TCCCCGAGGGCTACCACTGGGAGAGGAGCATGACCTACGAGGACCAGGGCATCTGCACCGCCACCAGCAA
CATCAGCATGAGGGGCGACTGCTTCTTCTACGACATCAGGTTCGACGGCACCAACTTCCCCCCCAACGGC
CCCGTGATGCAGAAGAAGACCCTGAAGTGGGAGCCCAGCACCGAGAAGATGTACGTGGAGGACGGCGTGC
TGAAGGGCGACGTGAACATGAGGCTGCTGCTGGAGGGCGGCGGCCACTACAGGTGCGACTTCAAGACCAC
CTACAAGGCCAAGAAGGAGGTGAGGCTGCCCGACGCCCACAAGATCGACCACAGGATCGAGATCCTGAAG
CACGACAAGGACTACAACAAGGTGAAGCTGTACGAGAACGCCGTGGCCAGGTACTCCATGCTGCCCAGCC
AGGCCGGATCCTAACTCGAGCGACGCCTCGACTGTGCCTTCTAGTTGCCAGCCATCTGTTGTTTGCCCCT
CCCCCGTGCCTTCCTTGACCCTGGAAGGTGCCACTCCCACTGTCCTTTCCTAATAAAATGAGGAAATTGC
ATCGCATTGTCTGAGTAGGTGTCATTCTATTCTGGGGGGTGGGGTGGGGCAGGACAGCAAGGGGGAGGAT
TGGGAAGACAATAGCAGGCATGCTGGGGATGCGGTGGGCTCTATGGGCTGGTTCTGTATGGGCACAGACA
ACCTAACTAATTTCCTGGCCCTCAAGGTGACTTGCTTGAACTTGCCACCTTCGCCACTAGGGGGCAGCAT
TGGTTTACACAGGGTGAACAAACGTTCAATTCTAAACTAATATTCTTTGGTGGGAAAGTGTGTTCATTTT
GGTTTGTTTTGAAGAAGTCACTTCATACCTTTGAACTGGGGTTAAGCTGGTTAACTCCCAAAAACGCCAT
ATATGGAGTTCCGCGTTACATAACTTACGGTAAATGGCCCGCCTGGCTGACCGCCCAACGACCCCCGCCC
ATTGACGTCAATAATGACGTATGTTCCCATAGTAACGCCAATAGGGACTTTCCATTGACGTCAATGGGTG
GAGTATTTACGGTAAACTGCCCACTTGGCAGTACATCAAGTGTATCATATGCCAAGTACGCCCCCTATTG
ACGTCAATGACGGTAAATGGCCCGCCTGGCATTATGCCCAGTACATGACCTTATGGGACTTTCCTACTTG
GCAGTACATCTACGTATTAGTCATCGCTATTACCATGGTCGAGGTGAGCCCCACGTTCTGCTTCACTCTC
CCCATCTCCCCCCCCTCCCCACCCCCAATTTTGTATTTATTTATTTTTTAATTATTTTGTGCAGCGATGG
GGGCGGGGGGGGGGGGGGGCGCGCGCCAGGCGGGGCGGGGCGAGGGGCGGGGCGGGGCGAGGCGGAGAGG
TGCGGCGGCAGCCAATCAGAGCGGCGCGCTCCGAAAGTTTCCTTTTATGGCGAGGCGGCGGCGGCGGCGG
CCCTATAAAAAGCGAAGCGCGCGGCGGGCGGGAGTCGCTGCGCGCTGCCTTCGCCCCGTGCCCCGCTCCG
CCGCCGCCTCGCGCCGCCCGCCCCGGCTCTGACTGACCGCGTTACTCCCACAGGTGAGCGGGCGGGACGG
CCCTTCTCCTCCGGGCTGTAATTAGCGCTTGGTTTAATGACGGCTTGTTTCTTTTCTGTGGCTGCGTGAA
AGCCTTGAGGGGCTCCGGGAGGGCCCTTTGTGCGGGGGGAGCGGCTCGGGGGGTGCGTGCGTGTGTGTGT
GCGTGGGGAGCGCCGCGTGCGGCTCCGCGCTGCCCGGCGGCTGTGAGCGCTGCGGGCGCGGCGCGGGGCT
TTGTGCGCTCCGCAGTGTGCGCGAGGGGAGCGCGGCCGGGGGCGGTGCCCCGCGGTGCGGGGGGGGCTGC
GAGGGGAACAAAGGCTGCGTGCGGGGTGTGTGCGTGGGGGGGTGAGCAGGGGGTGTGGGCGCGTCGGTCG
GGCTGCAACCCCCCCTGCACCCCCCTCCCCGAGTTGCTGAGCACGGCCCGGCTTCGGGTGCGGGGCTCCG
TACGGGGCGTGGCGCGGGGCTCGCCGTGCCGGGCGGGGGGTGGCGGCAGGTGGGGGTGCCGGGCGGGGCG
GGGCCGCCTCGGGCCGGGGAGGGCTCGGGGGAGGGGCGCGGCGGCCCCCGGAGTGCCGGCGGCTGTCGAG
GCGCGGCGAGCCGCAGCCATTGCCTTTTATGGTAATCGTGCGAGAGGGCGCAGGGACTTCCTTTGTCCCA
AATCTGTGCGGAGCCGAAATCTGGGAGGCGCCGCCGCACCCCCTCTAGCGGGCGCGGGGCGAAGCGGTGC
GGCGCCGGCAGGAAGGAAATGGGCGGGGAGGGCCTTCGTGCGTCGCCGCGCCGCCGTCCCCTTCTCCCTC
TCCAGCCTCGGGGCTGTCCGCGGGGGGACGGCTGCCTTCGGGGGGGACGGGGCAGGGCGGGGTTCGGCTT
CTGGCGTGTGACCGGCGGCTCTAGAGCCTCTGCTAACCATGTTCATGCCTTCTTCTTTTTCCTACAGCTC
CTGGGCAACGTGCTGGTTATTGTGCTGTCTCATCATTTTGGCAAAGAATTCGCCACTATGCCAGAGCCAG
CGAAGTCTGCTCCCGCCCCGAAAAAGGGCTCCAAGAAGGCGGTGACTAAGGCGCAGAAGAAAGGCGGCAA
GAAGCGCAAGCGCAGCCGCAAGGAGAGCTATTCCATCTATGTGTACAAGGTTCTGAAGCAGGTCCACCCT
GACACCGGCATTTCGTCCAAGGCCATGGGCATCATGAATTCGTTTGTGAACGACATTTTCGAGCGCATCG
CAGGTGAGGCTTCCCGCCTGGCGCATTACAACAAGCGCTCGACCATCACCTCCAGGGAGATCCAGACGGC
CGTGCGCCTGCTGCTGCCTGGGGAGTTGGCCAAGCACGCCGTGTCCGAGGGTACTAAGGCCATCACCAAG
TACACCAGCGCTAAGGGTTCTGTATCAAAAGGCGAGGCGGTCATTAAAGAGTTCATGAGGTTTAAAGTCC
ATATGGAAGGAAGCATGAATGGTCACGAGTTTGAGATAGAGGGAGAGGGTGAGGGAAGGCCGTACGAAGG
GACGCAAACTGCGAAGTTGAAGGTAACGAAAGGCGGCCCTCTGCCATTCTCTTGGGACATCCTTTCACCG
CAATTTATGTACGGCTCTAGGGCCTTCACAAAACACCCCGCCGATATTCCGGATTACTATAAACAAAGTT
TTCCTGAGGGCTTCAAGTGGGAAAGAGTAATGAACTTCGAGGATGGGGGAGCTGTGACGGTTACTCAAGA
CACTAGCCTGGAGGACGGTACTCTTATATACAAGGTAAAACTAAGAGGGACGAATTTTCCGCCAGACGGC
CCCGTGATGCAAAAAAAAACTATGGGGTGGGAAGCATCCACCGAGAGGCTGTACCCCGAAGACGGGGTCC
TGAAGGGTGATATTAAAATGGCATTAAGATTAAAAGATGGCGGGAGATACTTAGCTGACTTCAAGACTAC
ATATAAAGCCAAAAAACCTGTACAGATGCCTGGAGCTTACAATGTGGATCGTAAGCTGGATATTACATCC
CACAACGAAGATTATACCGTGGTGGAGCAGTACGAGCGTTCAGAGGGGCGTCACTCCACCGGGGGTATGG
ATGAATTATACAAGAGCGGTCTTAGAAGCAGGGCGCAAGCGTCAAATTCAGCGGTAGATGGAACAGCAGG
TCCAGGTAGTACTGGCAGCAGAGGATCCTAACTCGAGATTCACTCCTCAGGTGCAGGCTGCCTATCAGAA
GGTGGTGGCTGGTGTGGCCAATGCCCTGGCTCACAAATACCACTGAGATCTTTTTCCCTCTGCCAAAAAT
TATGGGGACATCATGAAGCCCCTTGAGCATCTGACTTCTGGCTAATAAAGGAAATTTATTTTCATTGCAA
TAGTGTGTTGGAATTTTTTGTGTCTCTCACTCGGAAGGACATATGGGAGGGCAAATCATTTAAAACATCA
GAATGAGTATTTGGTTTAGAGTTTGGCAACATATGCCCATATGCTGGCTGCCATGAACAAAGGTTGGCTA
TAAAGAGGTCATCAGTATATGAAACAGCCCCCTGCTGTCCATTCCTTATTCCATAGAAAAGCCTTGACTT
GAGGTTAGATTTTTTTTATATTTTGTTTTGTGTTATTTTTTTCTTTAACATCCCTAAAATTTTCCTTACA
TGTTTTACTAGCCAGATTTTTCCTCCTCTCCTGACTACTCCCAGTCATAGCTGTCCCTCTTCTCTTATGG
AGATCCCTCGACCTGCAGCCCAAGCTTGGCGTAATGCTGAGCA
